Addgene plasmid #148136: pT7-EGFP-C1-HseIF4E-F47AI79A_Z
Purpose: Mammalian Expression of HseIF4E-F47AI79A
Depositing lab: Elisa Izaurralde. Depositing organization: Max Planck Institute for Developmental Biology.
Backbone
  Vector backbone: Unknown
  Vector type: Mammalian Expression
Growth in bacteria
  Bacterial resistance: Kanamycin, 50 μg/mL
  Growth temperature: 37°C
  Growth strain: DH5alpha
  Copy number: High Copy
Gene/Insert
  Gene/Insert name: HseIF4E-F47AI79A
  Species: H. sapiens (human)
  Entrez Gene: EIF4E (a.k.a. AUTS19, CBP, EIF4E1, EIF4EL1, EIF4F, eIF-4E)
  Cloning method: Unknown
Terms and licenses: Academic/Nonprofit Terms; Industry Terms: Not Available to Industry
Depositor comments: Sequence according to the sequence of isoform 1 given by NCBI:NM_001968.3 Plasmids from this collection were made available to the research community and donated after the lab closed. Please note that the sequence provided by the depositing laboratory may be theoretical/predicted or based on Sanger sequencing results. There may be discrepancies between sequencing results obtained by Addgene and the depositor sequence. If an Addgene verified sequence is not available, please contact before placing your order to request that our lab fully sequence the plasmid.
How to cite: pT7-EGFP-C1-HseIF4E-F47AI79A_Z was a gift from Elisa Izaurralde (Addgene plasmid # 148136 ; http://n2t.net/addgene:148136 ; RRID:Addgene_148136)
