[The description below was written by a language model from this plasmid's Addgene catalogue record and pLannotate feature annotations shown in this document.]
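Description:
pT7-EGFP-C1-HseIF4E-F47AI79A_Z is a 5.4 kb mammalian expression plasmid encoding human eIF4E, the mRNA cap-binding translation initiation factor, as a fusion to the C-terminus of EGFP. The catalogue lists the backbone as unknown, but the name and the feature layout are those of an EGFP-C1-type vector with a T7 promoter added. The CMV immediate early enhancer and promoter drive transcription in mammalian cells. A bacteriophage T7 promoter sits just upstream of the EGFP coding sequence and would allow transcription by T7 RNA polymerase, for example in vitro. EGFP is followed by a short remnant of the multiple cloning site acting as a linker, then the EIF4E open reading frame, and the unit ends with an SV40 polyadenylation signal. According to the depositor, the insert follows isoform 1 of the human reference transcript. It carries two alanine substitutions, F47A and I79A, but the record does not state what these mutations are meant to disrupt.

The plasmid is propagated in E. coli at high copy from a ColE1/pUC-type origin under kanamycin selection. The Tn5 NeoR/KanR gene sits behind tandem bacterial (bla) and SV40 early promoters and is terminated by an HSV TK polyadenylation signal. This one marker therefore gives kanamycin resistance in bacteria and can support G418 selection in transfected mammalian cells. An f1 origin is also present for single-stranded DNA production. Short annotated fragments (HIV-1 LTR, SV40 large T antigen, ble, bGH poly(A)) are most likely partial sequence matches within backbone regions, not functional elements. The stated purpose is mammalian expression of the mutant eIF4E, and the EGFP tag allows the protein to be visualised or captured.
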