Features (pLannotate 1.2.2; 17 found; start..end, strand, type, name):
     61..364     +  enhancer       CMV enhancer: human cytomegalovirus immediate early enhancer
    365..568     +  promoter       CMV promoter: human cytomegalovirus (CMV) immediate early promoter
    564..597     +  LTR            5' LTR (truncated) (fragment): truncated 5' long terminal repeat (LTR) from HIV-1
    613..631     +  promoter       T7 promoter: promoter for bacteriophage T7 RNA polymerase
    665..1381    +  CDS            EGFP: EGFP is a basic (constitutively fluorescent) green fluorescent protein published in 1996, derived from Aequorea victoria. It is reported to be a rapidly-maturing weak dimer with moderate acid sensitivity.
   1382..1420    +  misc_feature   MCS (fragment): multiple cloning site
   1421..2071    +  CDS            EIF4E: IF4E_HUMAN - Also known as EIF4EL1, EIF4F. Experimental evidence at protein level: Swiss-Prot protein existence level 1. Recognizes and binds the 7-methylguanosine-containing mRNA cap during an early step in the initiation of protein synthesis and facilitates ribosome binding by inducing the unwinding of the mRNAs secondary structures (PubMed:16271312, PubMed:22578813). In addition to its role in translation initiation, also acts as a regulator of translation and stability in the cytoplasm (PubMed:24335285). Component of the CYFIP1-EIF4E-FMR1 complex which binds to the mRNA cap and mediates tr
   2100..2184    +  CDS            large T antigen (fragment): large T antigen from SV40 (simian virus 40)
   2207..2328    +  polyA_signal   SV40 poly(A) signal: SV40 polyadenylation signal
   2362..2790    -  rep_origin     f1 ori (sequence partly withheld): f1 bacteriophage origin of replication; arrow indicates direction of (+) strand synthesis
   2817..2921    +  promoter       AmpR promoter: bla
   2923..3280    +  promoter       SV40 promoter: SV40 enhancer and early promoter
   3315..4109    +  CDS            NeoR/KanR: aminoglycoside phosphotransferase from Tn5; aph(3')-II (or nptII); confers resistance to neomycin, kanamycin, and G418 (Geneticin®)
   4130..4282    +  CDS            ble (fragment): BLE_KLEPN - Experimental evidence at protein level: Swiss-Prot protein existence level 1. Binding protein with a strong affinity to the bleomycin family of antibiotics. Binds to CL990; an antimitotic-antibiotic compound. From Klebsiella pneumoniae.
   4341..4388    +  polyA_signal   HSV TK poly(A) signal: herpes simplex virus thymidine kinase polyadenylation signal (Cole and Stacy, 1985)
   4479..4495    -  polyA_signal   bGH poly(A) signal (fragment): bovine growth hormone polyadenylation signal
   4717..5305    +  rep_origin     ori: high-copy-number ColE1/pMB1/pBR322/pUC origin of replication
>Addgene plasmid #148136 | pT7-EGFP-C1-HseIF4E-F47AI79A_Z | addgene full sequence | sequence record 390263 | Addgene NGS Result
TAGTTATTAATAGTAATCAATTACGGGGTCATTAGTTCATAGCCCATATATGGAGTTCCGCGTTACATAA
CTTACGGTAAATGGCCCGCCTGGCTGACCGCCCAACGACCCCCGCCCATTGACGTCAATAATGACGTATG
TTCCCATAGTAACGCCAATAGGGACTTTCCATTGACGTCAATGGGTGGAGTATTTACGGTAAACTGCCCA
CTTGGCAGTACATCAAGTGTATCATATGCCAAGTACGCCCCCTATTGACGTCAATGACGGTAAATGGCCC
GCCTGGCATTATGCCCAGTACATGACCTTATGGGACTTTCCTACTTGGCAGTACATCTACGTATTAGTCA
TCGCTATTACCATGGTGATGCGGTTTTGGCAGTACATCAATGGGCGTGGATAGCGGTTTGACTCACGGGG
ATTTCCAAGTCTCCACCCCATTGACGTCAATGGGAGTTTGTTTTGGCACCAAAATCAACGGGACTTTCCA
AAATGTCGTAACAACTCCGCCCCATTGACGCAAATGGGCGGTAGGCGTGTACGGTGGGAGGTCTATATAA
GCAGAGCTCTCTGGCTAACTAGAGAACCCACTGCTTACTGGCTTATCGAAATTAATACGACTCACTATAG
GGAGACCCAAGCTCTAGCGCTACCGGTCGCCACCATGGTGAGCAAGGGCGAGGAGCTGTTCACCGGGGTG
GTGCCCATCCTGGTCGAGCTGGACGGCGACGTAAACGGCCACAAGTTCAGCGTGTCCGGCGAGGGCGAGG
GCGATGCCACCTACGGCAAGCTGACCCTGAAGTTCATCTGCACCACCGGCAAGCTGCCCGTGCCCTGGCC
CACCCTCGTGACCACCCTGACCTACGGCGTGCAGTGCTTCAGCCGCTACCCCGACCACATGAAGCAGCAC
GACTTCTTCAAGTCCGCCATGCCCGAAGGCTACGTCCAGGAGCGCACCATCTTCTTCAAGGACGACGGCA
ACTACAAGACCCGCGCCGAGGTGAAGTTCGAGGGCGACACCCTGGTGAACCGCATCGAGCTGAAGGGCAT
CGACTTCAAGGAGGACGGCAACATCCTGGGGCACAAGCTGGAGTACAACTACAACAGCCACAACGTCTAT
ATCATGGCCGACAAGCAGAAGAACGGCATCAAGGTGAACTTCAAGATCCGCCACAACATCGAGGACGGCA
GCGTGCAGCTCGCCGACCACTACCAGCAGAACACCCCCATCGGCGACGGCCCCGTGCTGCTGCCCGACAA
CCACTACCTGAGCACCCAGTCCGCCCTGAGCAAAGACCCCAACGAGAAGCGCGATCACATGGTCCTGCTG
GAGTTCGTGACCGCCGCCGGGATCACTCTCGGCATGGACGAGCTGTACAAGTCCGGACTCAGATCTCGAG
CTCAAGCTTCGAATTCTGCAATGGCGACTGTCGAACCGGAAACCACCCCTACTCCTAATCCCCCGACTAC
AGAAGAGGAGAAAACGGAATCTAATCAGGAGGTTGCTAACCCAGAACACTATATTAAACATCCCCTACAG
AACAGATGGGCACTCTGGGCTTTTAAAAATGATAAAAGCAAAACTTGGCAAGCAAACCTGCGGCTGATCT
CCAAGTTTGATACTGTTGAAGACTTTTGGGCTCTGTACAACCATGCCCAGTTGTCTAGTAATTTAATGCC
TGGCTGTGACTACTCACTTTTTAAGGATGGTATTGAGCCTATGTGGGAAGATGAGAAAAACAAACGGGGA
GGACGATGGCTAATTACATTGAACAAACAGCAGAGACGAAGTGACCTCGATCGCTTTTGGCTAGAGACAC
TTCTGTGCCTTATTGGAGAATCTTTTGATGACTACAGTGATGATGTATGTGGCGCTGTTGTTAATGTTAG
AGCTAAAGGTGATAAGATAGCAATATGGACTACTGAATGTGAAAACAGAGAAGCTGTTACACATATAGGG
AGGGTATACAAGGAAAGGTTAGGACTTCCTCCAAAGATAGTGATTGGTTATCAGTCCCACGCAGACACAG
CTACTAAGAGCGGCTCCACCACTAAAAATAGGTTTGTTGTTTAACCGGGATCCACCGGATCTAGATAACT
GATCATAATCAGCCATACCACATTTGTAGAGGTTTTACTTGCTTTAAAAAACCTCCCACACCTCCCCCTG
AACCTGAAACATAAAATGAATGCAATTGTTGTTGTTAACTTGTTTATTGCAGCTTATAATGGTTACAAAT
AAAGCAATAGCATCACAAATTTCACAAATAAAGCATTTTTTTCACTGCATTCTAGTTGTGGTTTGTCCAA
ACTCATCAATGTATCTTAACGCGTAAATTGTAAGCGTTAATATTTTGTTAAAATTCGCGTTAAATTTTTG
TTAAATCAGCTCATTTTTTAACCAATAGGCCGAAATCGGCAAAATCCCTTATAAATCAAAAGAATAGACC
GAGATAGGGT
[37 nt withheld, positions 2461-2497]
AAAGAACGTGGACTCCAACGTCAAAGG
[49 nt withheld, positions 2525-2573]
T
[91 nt withheld, positions 2575-2665]
G
[124 nt withheld, positions 2667-2790]
CAGGTGGCACTTTTCGGGGAAATGTGCGCGGAACCCCTATTTGTTTATTTTTCTAAATACATTCAAATAT
GTATCCGCTCATGAGACAATAACCCTGATAAATGCTTCAATAATATTGAAAAAGGAAGAGTCCTGAGGCG
GAAAGAACCAGCTGTGGAATGTGTGTCAGTTAGGGTGTGGAAAGTCCCCAGGCTCCCCAGCAGGCAGAAG
TATGCAAAGCATGCATCTCAATTAGTCAGCAACCAGGTGTGGAAAGTCCCCAGGCTCCCCAGCAGGCAGA
AGTATGCAAAGCATGCATCTCAATTAGTCAGCAACCATAGTCCCGCCCCTAACTCCGCCCATCCCGCCCC
TAACTCCGCCCAGTTCCGCCCATTCTCCGCCCCATGGCTGACTAATTTTTTTTATTTATGCAGAGGCCGA
GGCCGCCTCGGCCTCTGAGCTATTCCAGAAGTAGTGAGGAGGCTTTTTTGGAGGCCTAGGCTTTTGCAAA
GATCGATCAAGAGACAGGATGAGGATCGTTTCGCATGATTGAACAAGATGGATTGCACGCAGGTTCTCCG
GCCGCTTGGGTGGAGAGGCTATTCGGCTATGACTGGGCACAACAGACAATCGGCTGCTCTGATGCCGCCG
TGTTCCGGCTGTCAGCGCAGGGGCGCCCGGTTCTTTTTGTCAAGACCGACCTGTCCGGTGCCCTGAATGA
ACTGCAAGACGAGGCAGCGCGGCTATCGTGGCTGGCCACGACGGGCGTTCCTTGCGCAGCTGTGCTCGAC
GTTGTCACTGAAGCGGGAAGGGACTGGCTGCTATTGGGCGAAGTGCCGGGGCAGGATCTCCTGTCATCTC
ACCTTGCTCCTGCCGAGAAAGTATCCATCATGGCTGATGCAATGCGGCGGCTGCATACGCTTGATCCGGC
TACCTGCCCATTCGACCACCAAGCGAAACATCGCATCGAGCGAGCACGTACTCGGATGGAAGCCGGTCTT
GTCGATCAGGATGATCTGGACGAAGAGCATCAGGGGCTCGCGCCAGCCGAACTGTTCGCCAGGCTCAAGG
CGAGCATGCCCGACGGCGAGGATCTCGTCGTGACCCATGGCGATGCCTGCTTGCCGAATATCATGGTGGA
AAATGGCCGCTTTTCTGGATTCATCGACTGTGGCCGGCTGGGTGTGGCGGACCGCTATCAGGACATAGCG
TTGGCTACCCGTGATATTGCTGAAGAGCTTGGCGGCGAATGGGCTGACCGCTTCCTCGTGCTTTACGGTA
TCGCCGCTCCCGATTCGCAGCGCATCGCCTTCTATCGCCTTCTTGACGAGTTCTTCTGAGCGGGACTCTG
GGGTTCGAAATGACCGACCAAGCGACGCCCAACCTGCCATCACGAGATTTCGATTCCACCGCCGCCTTCT
ATGAAAGGTTGGGCTTCGGAATCGTTTTCCGGGACGCCGGCTGGATGATCCTCCAGCGCGGGGATCTCAT
GCTGGAGTTCTTCGCCCACCCTAGGGGGAGGCTAACTGAAACACGGAAGGAGACAATACCGGAAGGAACC
CGCGCTATGACGGCAATAAAAAGACAGAATAAAACGCACGGTGTTGGGTCGTTTGTTCATAAACGCGGGG
TTCGGTCCCAGGGCTGGCACTCTGTCGATACCCCACCGAGACCCCATTGGGGCCAATACGCCCGCGTTTC
TTCCTTTTCCCCACCCCACCCCCCAAGTTCGGGTGAAGGCCCAGGGCTCGCAGCCAACGTCGGGGCGGCA
GGCCCTGCCATAGCCTCAGGTTACTCATATATACTTTAGATTGATTTAAAACTTCATTTTTAATTTAAAA
GGATCTAGGTGAAGATCCTTTTTGATAATCTCATGACCAAAATCCCTTAACGTGAGTTTTCGTTCCACTG
AGCGTCAGACCCCGTAGAAAAGATCAAAGGATCTTCTTGAGATCCTTTTTTTCTGCGCGTAATCTGCTGC
TTGCAAACAAAAAAACCACCGCTACCAGCGGTGGTTTGTTTGCCGGATCAAGAGCTACCAACTCTTTTTC
CGAAGGTAACTGGCTTCAGCAGAGCGCAGATACCAAATACTGTTCTTCTAGTGTAGCCGTAGTTAGGCCA
CCACTTCAAGAACTCTGTAGCACCGCCTACATACCTCGCTCTGCTAATCCTGTTACCAGTGGCTGCTGCC
AGTGGCGATAAGTCGTGTCTTACCGGGTTGGACTCAAGACGATAGTTACCGGATAAGGCGCAGCGGTCGG
GCTGAACGGGGGGTTCGTGCACACAGCCCAGCTTGGAGCGAACGACCTACACCGAACTGAGATACCTACA
GCGTGAGCTATGAGAAAGCGCCACGCTTCCCGAAGGGAGAAAGGCGGACAGGTATCCGGTAAGCGGCAGG
GTCGGAACAGGAGAGCGCACGAGGGAGCTTCCAGGGGGAAACGCCTGGTATCTTTATAGTCCTGTCGGGT
TTCGCCACCTCTGACTTGAGCGTCGATTTTTGTGATGCTCGTCAGGGGGGCGGAGCCTATGGAAAAACGC
CAGCAACGCGGCCTTTTTACGGTTCCTGGCCTTTTGCTGGCCTTTTGCTCACATGTTCTTTCCTGCGTTA
TCCCCTGATTCTGTGGATAACCGTATTACCGCCATGCAT
